>Addgene plasmid #168367 | pTL251 | addgene full sequence | sequence record 349523 | Addgene NGS Result
CGGTGCGGGCCTCTTCGCTATTACGCCAGATCCTTTTGTTGTTTCCGGGTGTACAATATGGACTTCCTCT
TTTCTGGCAACCAAACCCATACATCGGGATTCCTATAATACCTTCGTTGGTCTCCCTAACATGTAGGTGG
CGGAGGGGAGATATACAATAGAACAGATACCAGACAAGACATAATGGGCTAAACAAGACTACACCAATTA
CACTGCCTCATTGATGGTGGTACATAACGAACTAATACTGTAGCCCTAGACTTGATAGCCATCATCATAT
CGAAGTTTCACTACCCTTTTTCCATTTGCCATCTATTGAAGTAATAATAGGCGCATGCAACTTCTTTTCT
TTTTTTTTCTTTTCTCTCTCCCCCGTTGTTGTCTCACCATATCCGCAATGACAAAAAAATGATGGAAGAC
ACTAAAGGAAAAAATTAACGACAAAGACAGCACCAACAGATGTCGTTGTTCCAGAGCTGATGAGGGGTAT
CTCGAAGCACACGAAACTTTTTCCTTCCTTCATTCACGCACACTACTCTCTAATGAGCAACGGTATACGG
CCTTCCTTCCAGTTACTTGAATTTGAAATAAAAAAAAGTTTGCTGTCTTGCTATCAAGTATAAATAGACC
TGCAATTATTAATCTTTTGTTTCCTCGTCATTGTTCTCGTTCCCTTTCTTCCTTGTTTCTTTTTCTGCAC
AATATTTCAAGCTATACCAAGCATACAATCAACTCCAAGCTTGAAGCAAGCCTCCTGAAAGATGAAGCTA
CTGTCTTCTATCGAACAAGCATGCGATATTTGCCGACTTAAAAAGCTCAAGTGCTCCAAAGAAAAACCGA
AGTGCGCCAAGTGTCTGAAGAACAACTGGGAGTGTCGCTACTCTCCCAAAACCAAAAGGTCTCCGCTGAC
TAGGGCACATCTGACAGAAGTGGAATCAAGGCTAGAAAGACTGGAACAGCTATTTCTACTGATTTTTCCT
CGAGAAGACCTTGACATGATTTTGAAAATGGATTCTTTACAGGATATAAAAGCATTGTTAACAGGATTAT
TTGTACAAGATAATGTGAATAAAGATGCCGTCACAGATAGATTGGCTTCAGTGGAGACTGATATGCCTCT
AACATTGAGACAGCATAGAATAAGTGCGACATCATCATCGGAAGAGAGTAGTAACAAAGGTCAAAGACAG
TTGACTGTATCGCCGGAATTTGTAATACGACTCACTATAGGGCGAGCCGCCATCATGGAGGAGCAGAAGC
TGATCTCAGAGGAGGACCTGCATATGGCCATGGAGGCCGAATTCAAACAGAAAATTGTGATTAAAATGAA
CATGGCCAGCGATAAATGCCGCAGCAAAGCCATGGCCCTGGTGGCCAGCACCACAGGTGTGGATAGCGTG
GCCCTGGCCGGTGATGGTAAAGATCAGCTGGTGGTGGTGGGCGATGGTGTGGACAGCATTGAACTGACCA
CCGCCCTGCGCAAAAAAGTGGGTCATGCCACCCTGATGACCGTGGGTGAGGACAAGAAAGAAGAAAAGAA
ACCGGAACCGGCCTAAGGATCCGTCGACCTGCAGCGGCCGCATAACTAGCATAACCCCTTGGGGCCTCTA
AACGGGTCTTGAGGGGTTTTTTGCGCGCTTGCAGCCAAGCTAATTCCGGGCGAATTTCTTATGATTTATG
ATTTTTATTATTAAATAAGTTATAAAAAAAATAAGTGTATACAAATTTTAAAGTGACTCTTAGGTTTTAA
AACGAAAATTCTTATTCTTGAGTAACTCTTTCCTGTAGGTCAGGTTGCTTTCTCAGGTATAGCATGAGGT
CGCTCTTATTGACCACACCTCTACCGGCATGCAAGCTTGGCGTAATCATGGTCATAGCTGTTTCCTGTGT
GAAATTGTTATCCGCTCACAATTCCACACAACATACGAGCCGGAAGCATAAAGTGTAAAGCCTGGGGTGC
CTAATGAGTGAGCTAACTCACATTAATTGCGTTGCGCTCACTGCCCGCTTTCCAGTCGGGAAACCTGTCG
TGCCAGCTGCATTAATGAATCGGCCAACGCGCGGGGAGAGGCGGTTTGCGTATTGGGCGCTCTTCCGCTT
CCTCGCTCACTGACTCGCTGCGCTCGGTCGTTCGGCTGCGGCGAGCGGTATCAGCTCACTCAAAGGCGGT
AATACGGTTATCCACAGAATCAGGGGATAACGCAGGAAAGAACATGTGAGCAAAAGGCCAGCAAAAGGCC
AGGAACCGTAAAAAGGCCGCGTTGCTGGCGTTTTTCCATAGGCTCCGCCCCCCTGACGAGCATCACAAAA
ATCGACGCTCAAGTCAGAGGTGGCGAAACCCGACAGGACTATAAAGATACCAGGCGTTTCCCCCTGGAAG
CTCCCTCGTGCGCTCTCCTGTTCCGACCCTGCCGCTTACCGGATACCTGTCCGCCTTTCTCCCTTCGGGA
AGCGTGGCGCTTTCTCATAGCTCACGCTGTAGGTATCTCAGTTCGGTGTAGGTCGTTCGCTCCAAGCTGG
GCTGTGTGCACGAACCCCCCGTTCAGCCCGACCGCTGCGCCTTATCCGGTAACTATCGTCTTGAGTCCAA
CCCGGTAAGACACGACTTATCGCCACTGGCAGCAGCCACTGGTAACAGGATTAGCAGAGCGAGGTATGTA
GGCGGTGCTACAGAGTTCTTGAAGTGGTGGCCTAACTACGGCTACACTAGAAGAACAGTATTTGGTATCT
GCGCTCTGCTGAAGCCAGTTACCTTCGGAAAAAGAGTTGGTAGCTCTTGATCCGGCAAACAAACCACCGC
TGGTAGCGGTGGTTTTTTTGTTTGCAAGCAGCAGATTACGCGCAGAAAAAAAGGATCTCAAGAAGATCCT
TTGATCTTTTCTACGGGGTCTGACGCTCAGTGGAACGAAAACTCACGTTAAGGGATTTTGGTCATGAGAT
TATCAAAAAGGATCTTCACCTAGATCCTTTTAAATTAAAAATGAAGTTTTAAATCAATCTAAAGTATATA
TGAGTAACCTGAGGCTATGGCAGGGCCTGCCGCCCCGACGTTGGCTGCGAGCCCTGGGCCTTCACCCGAA
CTTGGGGGGTGGGGTGGGGAAAAGGAAGAAACGCGGGCGTATTGGCCCCAATGGGGTCTCGGTGGGGTAT
CGACAGAGTGCCAGCCCTGGGACCGAACCCCGCGTTTATGAACAAACGACCCAACACCGTGCGTTTTATT
CTGTCTTTTTATTGCCGTCATAGCGCGGGTTCCTTCCGGTATTGTCTCCTTCCGTGTTTCAGTTAGCCTC
CCCCTAGGGTGGGCGAAGAACTCCAGCATGAGATCCCCGCGCTGGAGGATCATCCAGCCGGCGTCCCGGA
AAACGATTCCGAAGCCCAACCTTTCATAGAAGGCGGCGGTGGAATCGAAATCTCGTGATGGCAGGTTGGG
CGTCGCTTGGTCGGTCATTTCGAACCCCAGAGTCCCGCTCAGAAGAACTCGTCAAGAAGGCGATAGAAGG
CGATGCGCTGCGAATCGGGAGCGGCGATACCGTAAAGCACGAGGAAGCGGTCAGCCCATTCGCCGCCAAG
CTCTTCAGCAATATCACGGGTAGCCAACGCTATGTCCTGATAGCGGTCCGCCACACCCAGCCGGCCACAG
TCGATGAATCCAGAAAAGCGGCCATTTTCCACCATGATATTCGGCAAGCAGGCATCGCCATGAGTCACGA
CGAGATCCTCGCCGTCGGGCATGCTCGCCTTGAGCCTGGCGAACAGTTCGGCTGGCGCGAGCCCCTGATG
CTCTTCGTCCAGATCATCCTGATCGACAAGACCGGCTTCCATCCGAGTACGTGCTCGCTCGATGCGATGT
TTCGCTTGGTGGTCGAATGGGCAGGTAGCCGGATCAAGCGTATGCAGCCGCCGCATTGCATCAGCCATGA
TGGATACTTTCTCGGCAGGAGCAAGGTGAGATGACAGGAGATCCTGCCCCGGCACTTCGCCCAATAGCAG
CCAGTCCCTTCCCGCTTCAGTGACAACGTCGAGCACAGCTGCGCAAGGAACGCCCGTCGTGGCCAGCCAC
GATAGCCGCGCTGCCTCGTCTTGCAGTTCATTCAGGGCACCGGACAGGTCGGTCTTGACAAAAAGAACCG
GGCGCCCCTGCGCTGACAGCCGGAACACGGCGGCATCAGAGCAGCCGATTGTCTGTTGTGCCCAGTCATA
GCCGAATAGCCTCTCCACCCAAGCGGCCGGAGAACCTGCGTGCAATCCATCTTGTTCAATCATACTCTTC
CTTTTTCAATATTATTGAAGCATTTATCAGGGTTATTGTCTCATGAGCGGATACATATTTGAATGTATTT
AGAAAAATAAACAAATAGGGGTTCCGCGCACATTTCCCCGAAAAGTGCCACCTGAACGAAGCATCTGTGC
TTCATTTTGTAGAACAAAAATGCAACGCGAGAGCGCTAATTTTTCAAACAAAGAATCTGAGCTGCATTTT
TACAGAACAGAAATGCAACGCGAAAGCGCTATTTTACCAACGAAGAATCTGTGCTTCATTTTTGTAAAAC
AAAAATGCAACGCGAGAGCGCTAATTTTTCAAACAAAGAATCTGAGCTGCATTTTTACAGAACAGAAATG
CAACGCGAGAGCGCTATTTTACCAACAAAGAATCTATACTTCTTTTTTGTTCTACAAAAATGCATCCCGA
GAGCGCTATTTTTCTAACAAAGCATCTTAGATTACTTTTTTTCTCCTTTGTGCGCTCTATAATGCAGTCT
CTTGATAACTTTTTGCACTGTAGGTCCGTTAAGGTTAGAAGAAGGCTACTTTGGTGTCTATTTTCTCTTC
CATAAAAAAAGCCTGACTCCACTTCCCGCGTTTACTGATTACTAGCGAAGCTGCGGGTGCATTTTTTCAA
GATAAAGGCATCCCCGATTATATTCTATACCGATGTGGATTGCGCATACTTTGTGAACAGAAAGTGATAG
CGTTGATGATTCTTCATTGGTCAGAAAATTATGAACGGTTTCTTCTATTTTGTCTCTATATACTACGTAT
AGGAAATGTTTACATTTTCGTATTGTTTTCGATTCACTCTATGAATAGTTCTTACTACAATTTTTTTGTC
TAAAGAGTAATACTAGAGATAAACATAAAAAATGTAGAGGTCGAGTTTAGATGCAAGTTCAAGGAGCGAA
AGGTGGATGGGTAGGTTATATAGGGATATAGCACAGAGATATATAGCAAAGAGATACTTTTGAGCAATGT
TTGTGGAAGCGGTATTCGCAATATTTTAGTAGCTCGTTACAGTCCGGTGCGTTTTTGGTTTTTTGAAAGT
GCGTCTTCAGAGCGCTTTTGGTTTTCAAAAGCGCTCTGAAGTTCCTATACTTTCTAGAGAATAGGAACTT
CGGAATAGGAACTTCAAAGCGTTTCCGAAAACGAGCGCTTCCGAAAATGCAACGCGAGCTGCGCACATAC
AGCTCACTGTTCACGTCGCACCTATATCTGCGTGTTGCCTGTATATATATATACATGAGAAGAACGGCAT
AGTGCGTGTTTATGCTTAAATGCGTACTTATATGCGTCTATTTATGTAGGATGAAAGGTAGTCTAGTACC
TCCTGTGATATTATCCCATTCCATGCGGGGTATCGTATGCTTCCTTCAGCACTACCCTTTAGCTGTTCTA
TATGCTGCCACTCCTCAATTGGATTAGTCTCATCCTTCAATGCTATCATTTCCTTTGATATTGGATCATA
CTAAGAAACCATTATTATCATGACATTAACCTATAAAAATAGGCGTATCACGAGGCCCTTTCGTCTCGCG
CGTTTCGGTGATGACGGTGAAAACCTCTGACACATGCAGCTCCCGGAGACGGTCACAGCTTGTCTGTAAG
CGGATGCCGGGAGCAGACAAGCCCGTCAGGGCGCGTCAGCGGGTGTTGGCGGGTGTCGGGGCTGGCTTAA
CTATGCGGCATCAGAGCAGATTGTACTGAGAGTGCACCATAGATCAACGACATTACTATATATATAATAT
AGGAAGCATTTAATAGAACAGCATCGTAATATATGTGTACTTTGCAGTTATGACGCCAGATGGCAGTAGT
GGAAGATATTCTTTATTGAAAAATAGCTTGTCACCTTACGTACAATCTTGATCCGGAGCTTTTCTTTTTT
TGCCGATTAAGAATTAATTCGGTCGAAAAAAGAAAAGGAGAGGGCCAAGAGGGAGGGCATTGGTGACTAT
TGAGCACGTGAGTATACGTGATTAAGCACACAAAGGCAGCTTGGAGTATGTCTGTTATTAATTTCACAGG
TAGTTCTGGTCCATTGGTGAAAGTTTGCGGCTTGCAGAGCACAGAGGCCGCAGAATGTGCTCTAGATTCC
GATGCTGACTTGCTGGGTATTATATGTGTGCCCAATAGAAAGAGAACAATTGACCCGGTTATTGCAAGGA
AAATTTCAAGTCTTGTAAAAGCATATAAAAATAGTTCAGGCACTCCGAAATACTTGGTTGGCGTGTTTCG
TAATCAACCTAAGGAGGATGTTTTGGCTCTGGTCAATGATTACGGCATTGATATCGTCCAACTGCATGGA
GATGAGTCGTGGCAAGAATACCAAGAGTTCCTCGGTTTGCCAGTTATTAAAAGACTCGTATTTCCAAAAG
ACTGCAACATACTACTCAGTGCAGCTTCACAGAAACCTCATTCGTTTATTCCCTTGTTTGATTCAGAAGC
AGGTGGGACAGGTGAACTTTTGGATTGGAACTCGATTTCTGACTGGGTTGGAAGGCAAGAGAGCCCCGAA
AGCTTACATTTTATGTTAGCTGGTGGACTGACGCCAGAAAATGTTGGTGATGCGCTTAGATTAAATGGCG
TTATTGGTGTTGATGTAAGCGGAGGTGTGGAGACAAATGGTGTAAAAGACTCTAACAAAATAGCAAATTT
CGTCAAAAATGCTAAGAAATAGGTTATTACTGAGTAGTATTTATTTAAGTATTGTTTGTGCACTTGCCGA
TCTATGCGGTGTGAAATACCGCACAGATGCGTAAGGAGAAAATACCGCATCAGGAAATTGTAAGCGTTAA
TATTTTGTTAAAATTCGCGTTAAATTTTTGTTAAATCAGCTCATTTTTTAACCAATAGGCCGAAATCGGC
AAAATCCCTTATAAATCAAAAGAATAGACCGAGATAGGGT
[37 nt withheld, positions 7181-7217]
AAAGAACGTGGACTCCAACGTCAAAGG
[49 nt withheld, positions 7245-7293]
T
[91 nt withheld, positions 7295-7385]
G
[124 nt withheld, positions 7387-7510]
CCATTCGCCATTCAGGCTGCGCAACTGTTGGGAAGGGCGAT
Features (pLannotate 1.2.2; 24 found; start..end, strand, type, name):
     30..734     +  promoter       ADH1 promoter: S. cerevisiae ADH1; promoter for alcohol dehydrogenase 1
    762..1202    +  CDS            GAL4 DNA binding domain: DNA binding domain of the GAL4 transcriptional activator; Saccharomyces cerevisiae GAL4 (truncated)
   1213..1231    +  promoter       T7 promoter: promoter for bacteriophage T7 RNA polymerase
   1320..1550    +  CDS            HIPP47 (fragment): HIP47_ARATH - Protein inferred from homology: Swiss-Prot protein existence level 3. Heavy-metal-binding protein. From Arabidopsis thaliana (Mouse-ear cress).
   1586..1633    +  terminator     T7 terminator: transcription terminator for bacteriophage T7 RNA polymerase
   1660..1847    +  terminator     ADH1 terminator: S. cerevisiae ADH1; transcription terminator for the S. cerevisiae alcohol dehydrogenase 1 (ADH1) gene
   1895..1911    -  protein_bind   lac operator: The lac repressor binds to the lac operator to inhibit transcription in E. coli. This inhibition can be relieved by adding lactose or isopropyl-β-D-thiogalactopyranoside (IPTG). lac repressor encoded by lacI
   1919..1949    -  promoter       lac promoter: promoter for the E. coli lac operon
   1964..1985    -  protein_bind   CAP binding site: CAP binding activates transcription in the presence of cAMP. E. coli catabolite activator protein
   1998..2090    -  CDS            lacI (fragment): lac repressor; lacI; The lac repressor binds to the lac operator to inhibit transcription in E. coli. This inhibition can be relieved by adding lactose or isopropyl-β-D-thiogalactopyranoside (IPTG).
   2273..2861    -  rep_origin     ori: high-copy-number ColE1/pMB1/pBR322/pUC origin of replication
   3083..3099    +  polyA_signal   bGH poly(A) signal (fragment): bovine growth hormone polyadenylation signal
   3190..3237    -  polyA_signal   HSV TK poly(A) signal: herpes simplex virus thymidine kinase polyadenylation signal (Cole and Stacy, 1985)
   3296..3448    -  CDS            ble (fragment): BLE_KLEPN - Experimental evidence at protein level: Swiss-Prot protein existence level 1. Binding protein with a strong affinity to the bleomycin family of antibiotics. Binds to CL990; an antimitotic-antibiotic compound. From Klebsiella pneumoniae.
   3469..4263    -  CDS            NeoR/KanR: aminoglycoside phosphotransferase from Tn5; aph(3')-II (or nptII); confers resistance to neomycin, kanamycin, and G418 (Geneticin®)
   4264..4368    -  promoter       AmpR promoter: bla
   4395..5737    -  rep_origin     2μ ori: yeast 2μ plasmid origin of replication
   5805..5840    +  CDS            rop (fragment): Rop protein, which maintains plasmids at low copy number; rop
   5942..5991    +  misc_feature   bom (fragment): basis of mobility region from pBR322
   6130..6277    +  promoter       TRP1 promoter: S. cerevisiae TRP1
   6278..6952    +  CDS            TRP1: phosphoribosylanthranilate isomerase, required for tryptophan biosynthesis; S. cerevisiae TRP1; yeast auxotrophic marker
   7003..7054    +  misc_feature   bom (fragment): basis of mobility region from pBR322
   7082..7510    -  rep_origin     f1 ori (sequence partly withheld): f1 bacteriophage origin of replication; arrow indicates direction of (+) strand synthesis
   7514..29      -  CDS            lacZα (fragment) (across the origin): LacZα fragment of β-galactosidase; lacZ fragment
