[The description below was written by a language model from this plasmid's Addgene catalogue record and pLannotate feature annotations shown in this document.]
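Description:
pTL251 is a yeast two-hybrid bait plasmid built on the pGBKT7 backbone, carrying a rice (Oryza sativa) insert recorded as OsaHPP02. It is an E. coli–yeast shuttle vector. In bacteria it replicates at high copy from a ColE1/pUC-type origin and is selected with kanamycin through the Tn5 aminoglycoside phosphotransferase gene (NeoR/KanR), which is driven by the AmpR (bla) promoter. In Saccharomyces cerevisiae it is maintained episomally by the 2μ origin and selected by complementation of tryptophan auxotrophy with the TRP1 marker under its own promoter. An f1 origin is also present, along with small remnants of lac, rop and bom sequences inherited from the backbone.

The expression cassette uses the yeast ADH1 promoter to drive the GAL4 DNA-binding domain, followed by the insert, with T7 and ADH1 terminators downstream. The automated annotation recognises the roughly 230 bp insert only by homology, labelling it as a fragment resembling an Arabidopsis HIPP-family heavy-metal-binding protein, which fits a small heavy-metal-associated domain protein from rice. The record does not explicitly confirm the reading frame of the fusion or any epitope tag. A T7 promoter lies between the GAL4 domain and the insert, which would allow transcription of the insert by T7 RNA polymerase without the GAL4 moiety.

In a two-hybrid assay, the DNA-binding-domain fusion is co-expressed with an activation-domain prey, and interaction reconstitutes GAL4 activity at reporter genes. The associated publication concerns the host-target binding spectrum of a conserved blast fungus effector, suggesting that this construct was used to test binding between such effectors and rice host proteins.
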