Addgene plasmid #168367: pTL251
Purpose: pGBKT7 yeast two-hybrid plasmid
Depositing lab: Sophien Kamoun. Depositing organization: Sainsbury Laboratory, Norwich. Publication: A single amino acid polymorphism in a conserved effector of the multihost blast fungus pathogen expands host-target binding spectrum. Bentham AR, Petit-Houdenot Y, Win J, Chuma I, Terauchi R, Banfield MJ, Kamoun S, Langner T. PLoS Pathog. 2021 Nov 10;17(11):e1009957. doi: 10.1371/journal.ppat.1009957. eCollection 2021 Nov. PubMed 34758051.
Backbone
  Vector backbone: pGBKT7
  Vector type: Yeast Expression
Growth in bacteria
  Bacterial resistance: Kanamycin, 50 μg/mL
  Growth temperature: 37°C
  Growth strain: DH5alpha
  Copy number: High Copy
Gene/Insert
  Gene/Insert name: OsaHPP02
  Species: Oryza sativa
  Cloning method: Unknown
Terms and licenses: Academic/Nonprofit Terms; Industry Terms: Not Available to Industry
How to cite: pTL251 was a gift from Sophien Kamoun (Addgene plasmid # 168367 ; http://n2t.net/addgene:168367 ; RRID:Addgene_168367)
