>Addgene plasmid #168367 | pTL251 | depositor partial sequence | sequence record 326467 | insert
GAATTCAAACAGAAAATTGTGATTAAAATGAACATGGCCAGCGATAAATGCCGCAGCAAAGCCATGGCCC
TGGTGGCCAGCACCACAGGTGTGGATAGCGTGGCCCTGGCCGGTGATGGTAAAGATCAGCTGGTGGTGGT
GGGCGATGGTGTGGACAGCATTGAACTGACCACCGCCCTGCGCAAAAAAGTGGGTCATGCCACCCTGATG
ACCGTGGGTGAGGACAAGAAAGAAGAAAAGAAACCGGAACCGGCCTAAGGATCC
